>Addgene plasmid #183057 | pMM2_4 | addgene full sequence | sequence record 363440 | Addgene NGS Result
ATTAACCAATTCTGATTAGAAAAACTCATCGAGCATCAAATGAAACTGCAATTTATTCATATCAGGATTA
TCAATACCATATTTTTGAAAAAGCCGTTTCTGTAATGAAGGAGAAAACTCACCGAGGCAGTTCCATAGGA
TGGCAAGATCCTGGTATCGGTCTGCGATTCCGACTCGTCCAACATCAATACAACCTATTAATTTCCCCTC
GTCAAAAATAAGGTTATCAAGTGAGAAATCACCATGAGTGACGACTGAATCCGGTGAGAATGGCAAAAGC
TTATGCATTTCTTTCCAGACTTGTTCAACAGGCCAGCCATTACGCTCGTCATCAAAATCACTCGCATCAA
CCAAACCGTTATTCATTCGTGATTGCGCCTGAGCGAGGCGAAATACGCGATCGCTGTTAAAAGGACAATT
ACAAACAGGAATCGAATGCAACCGGCGCAGGAACACTGCCAGCGCATCAACAATATTTTCACCTGAATCA
GGATATTCTTCTAATACCTGGAATGCTGTTTTCCCGGGGATCGCAGTGGTGAGTAACCATGCATCATCAG
GAGTACGGATAAAATGCTTGATGGTCGGAAGAGGCATAAATTCCGTCAGCCAGTTTAGTCTGACCATCTC
ATCTGTAACATCATTGGCAACGCTACCTTTGCCATGTTTCAGAAACAACTCTGGCGCATCGGGCTTCCCA
TACAATCGATAGATTGTCGCACCTGATTGCCCGACATTATCGCGAGCCCATTTATACCCATATAAATCAG
CATCCATGTTGGAATTTAATCGCGGCCTGGAGCAAGACGTTTCCCGTTGAATATGGCTCATAACACCCCT
TGTATTACTGTTTATGTAAGCAGACAGTTTTATTGTTCATGATGATATATTTTTATCTTGTGCAATGTAA
CATCAGAGATTTTGAGACACAACGTGGCTTTGTTGAATAAATCGAACTTTTGCTGAGTTGAAGGATCAGT
CATGACCAAAATCCCTTAACGTGAGTTTTCGTTCCACTGAGCGTCAGACCCCGTAGAAAAGATCAAAGGA
TCTTCTTGAGATCCTTTTTTTCTGCGCGTAATCTGCTGCTTGCAAACAAAAAAACCACCGCTACCAGCGG
TGGTTTGTTTGCCGGATCAAGAGCTACCAACTCTTTTTCCGAAGGTAACTGGCTTCAGCAGAGCGCAGAT
ACCAAATACTGTTCTTCTAGTGTAGCCGTAGTTAGGCCACCACTTCAAGAACTCTGTAGCACCGCCTACA
TACCTCGCTCTGCTAATCCTGTTACCAGTGGCTGCTGCCAGTGGCGATAAGTCGTGTCTTACCGGGTTGG
ACTCAAGACGATAGTTACCGGATAAGGCGCAGCGGTCGGGCTGAACGGGGGGTTCGTGCACACAGCCCAG
CTTGGAGCGAACGACCTACACCGAACTGAGATACCTACAGCGTGAGCTATGAGAAAGCGCCACGCTTCCC
GAAGGGAGAAAGGCGGACAGGTATCCGGTAAGCGGCAGGGTCGGAACAGGAGAGCGCACGAGGGAGCTTC
CAGGGGGAAACGCCTGGTATCTTTATAGTCCTGTCGGGTTTCGCCACCTCTGACTTGAGCGTCGATTTTT
GTGATGCTCGTCAGGGGGGCGGAGCCTATGGAAAAACGCCAGCAACGCGGCCTTTTTACGGTTCCTGGCC
TTTTGCTGGCCTTTTGCTCACATGTTCTTTCCTGCGTTATCCCCTGATTCTGTGGATAACCGTGCGGCCG
CCAATTCTAATTGTATCGAGATCACTTTTCGTGATCCGCTAATCAGCGACGGTCACATTAGGTTTGCCAA
GTCAGGGTATGAACCATACGATCAGTTTTCGTGAACCTGGTACGTATATTGTGGCGTTTGTGTATATTTT
CATTCTTTGACAACAATCAATACCAACCTCAAATAGGAAAAGTAATAAGTTTGGCGTTACACCCCAAAAG
ACGCCAAACGGATCGAACTTACTCAATAGCAATTAGCGAGACAAAACCTACGTTAAGACCTGTAACCGAT
TTATCAAAGCACTCTGCGGTTCTTTCTTGGGAATATTACCTGGACATTTTGTGCCCTCAAGAAACGAGGC
TCTACGAGCCTGTTGGAGCCCCTCAGACATTAGCCGCCACGAATCAAACTTTTTACGCGATTCGGCCCAA
ATCAGTTTCTCACAGATCATTCGTAGAGTGAAAAAGCACATCGATTATTTGATACCCCTTTGGGTTAATT
ACTGTTGAGGTCTTTGCCGTAAGTTCCATCGCTGTCCCTGAATTCGCATCTAGACTGAACTGGCCGATAA
TTGCAGACGAACGCCTTGCAATTAGCTTCTATTACACCTGATGACTGTTTTTCAATCTTTATGTGATCTT
TTTACACCCAATGTGATAAAGTACTAGTAACATGAATACTACTAAACAGATGATACTTTAGAGTTTTCAT
TCCAACACTCAATTGTAAAAATAAGACAATATTATGATTTTTTGGCTGTATAACCACATCTATTTAGTAG
CAGGGTGACATGCTACTCCCACACAATACTTCGCGCAAGTGGTTTAGTGGTAAAATCCAACGTTGCCATC
GTTGGGCCCCCGGTTCGATTCCGGGCTTGCGCAATTTTTCCCCCTCGCCCTGAAGGGCGTAACGTTAACG
CTTCCGGTAATTTGCGAATAATTTTTCTTCCCATTTCCCCTTTCTTTTCCCTTTAACATGTGGAGCATAG
CAGGCTCTTTACTTTTTTACGCATTCAGACAGTCGGGAGGTCAATTGGTGGTGCCGGTTGTGGGAAAGAG
GTAATTTTATTTCCTTTATTGGACATGATTTCAATAGTCACATTGGGGCAGGAAAAAGAAAAGGGAGAAA
AAAATTCAGTAAAGAAAAAAAATAAGAAAAAGAGAAAAGAAACAAGAGAGGGCTACAGATTTCTAAATAT
CCTTTTGCTGCACATTTTTTATTTACCTGCTAATTGGTCTTAGTAATACAGAGTCGTGCATTTCCACTTT
ATAAGAAAAAAAAAAGGGATAACAGCACCAGCACTTGATTGAAAACTAGAAAGTTCACGTTTTATAAGTC
CTTTCCGTTCTCTTTATCAGTTATAATAAAAGAGCCAAGACAAAACGTGGCAGGGAAGCTTTTCCAAGGA
AAAGAGGGTTGTAATATTAAACAAAAACCGTAATCAAGCAAAATAAGACCCCGTGGTTTTTTATCATAGG
AAAAGAGTTCTCTGTTGTCACTCTACCATATTTGACAAGAAAAAGGAAACAAAAGTATAGAAAAAAAAAA
CCTAAAAAATATATGATGGTCTTGATAAATGGCATAAAGTATGCCTGTGAGAGGTGCATAAGAGGCCATA
GAGTAACAACATGCAATCATACAGATCAACCGCTTATGATGATCAAACCCAAAGGTAGACCTTCCACTAC
ATGCGACTATTGTAAACAACTTCGAAAAAACAAGAATGCAAATCCTGAAGGTGTTTGCACGTGTGGCCGG
CTAGAGAAGAAAAAACTGGCACAGAAAGCCAAAGAAGAAGCAAGAGCTAAAGCCAAAGAAAAACAAAGAA
AACAGTGTACCTGCGGGACTGATGAGGTTTGCAAATATCATGCTCAAAAGAGACATCTAAGAAAGTCCCC
TTCAAGTTCTCAAAAGAAAGGAAGATCCATTTCTCGTTCTCAACCAATGTTTGAAAGGGTATTGTCTTCT
ACTTCACTTGACAGCAATATGTTATCCGGCCACGGAGCACTATCAGATACCTCTAGCATACTGACGAGCA
CATTTTTAGACAGTGAGCCGGGTGTTGGTAAAATTTCAAAAGATTACCATCATGTCCCTTCATTGGCCTC
CATTTCATCCTTACAATCCTCGCAATCGTTAGATCAAAATTTCAGTATACCACAAAGCCCGCCGTTATCT
TCAATGTCATTTAATTTTCTCACGGGAAATATCAATGAAACCAACCAAAATCACAGTAATCATCAGCATT
CAAAATCAGGCAATAACTGGCAAGATAGTTCGGTAAGCTTGCCAGCGAAAGCTGATTCACGTCTTAACAT
GATGGATAAAAACAACTCTGTGGGTCTTGACCTATTAGGCCATTCAAAACGAATATCGCCGATATCAAAC
TCTCGTGTGGGCGAAGTTAGCGTTCCGCTAGAAGAATATATTCCTTCTGACATTGATGGGGTTGGAAGAG
TTACTGATAAAAGCTCTTTGGTCTACGATTGGCCATTTGATGAAAGTATTGAGAGAAATTTCAGTACAAC
CGCAACCGCTGCAACTGGTGAAAGTAAGTTCGACATTAACGACAACTGTAATAGAATTAATAGCAAAAGT
TATAGTAAGACTAATAGTATGAATGGAAACGGTATGAACAATAGCAATAATAATAATATCAACAGTAATG
GCAACGACAAGAACAATAACAACTCTTCTAGACAAGAACATCAAGGAAATGGACTATTTGACATGTTTAC
AGATTCATCGTCGATTTCAACGCTTTCCCGTGCAAACTTATTATTGCAAGAAAAAATTGGTTCGCAAGAA
AACTCTGTCAAACAAGAAAACTATTCGAAAAATCCTCAACTTCGTCATCAATTAACTTCCAGAAGTAGAT
CATTTATTCATCATCCGGCAAACGAGTATTTGAAGAATACTTTTGGAAATTCACATAGTAATGACATCGG
AAAGGGAGTTGAAGTGCTATCTTTGACACCGAGTTTTATGGATATTCCCGAAAAAGAAAGAGAAACGGAA
AGATCGCCATCATCCAATTACATTACTGACAGACCTTTCACTCGAAAACCTAGATCTTCTAGCATTGACG
TAAACCATAGGTATCCACCTATGGCACCAACAACCGTAGCGACATCTCCCGGTGCATTGAACAATGCCGT
AGCAAGCAATCTCGACGATCAACTGAGTTTAACATCACTAAACTCTCAGCCATCATCGATAGCAAATATG
ATGATGGACCCTTCAAACCTAGCTGAGCAAAGTTCTATTCATTCAGTTCCTCAGTCAATAAACTCTCCGA
GAATGCCTAAAACTGGAAGTCGCCAAGACAAGAACATTCACACTAAGAAGGAAGAAAGAAATCCGCTAAA
TAACATACACGATCTGTCACAATTGGAAAATGTACCAGACGAGATGAACCAAATGTTCTCCCCACCATTA
AAAAGTATGAATAGACCGGATGCCATAAGGGAAAATTCATCTAGTAGTAATTTCATAATCCAAGGAAATA
GCATGATCTCTACGCCTTCCGGAAGGAATGACCTTCCAGATACCTCTCCAATGAGTAGTATTCAAACAGC
GTCACCACCAAGTCAATTACTGACCGATCAAGGATTTGCGGATTTGGATAATTTCATGTCTTCGTTAGGT
TCTGTTTCTAAAGGTGAAGAATTATTCACTGGTGTTGTCCCAATTTTGGTTGAATTAGATGGTGATGTTA
ATGGTCACAAATTTTCTGTCTCCGGTGAAGGTGAAGGTGATGCTACTTACGGTAAATTGACCTTAAAATT
TATTTGTACTACTGGTAAATTGCCAGTTCCATGGCCAACCTTAGTCACTACTTTATCTTGGGGTGTTCAA
TGTTTTGCAAGATACCCAGATCATATGAAACAACATGACTTTTTCAAGTCTGCCATGCCAGAAGGTTATG
TTCAAGAAAGAACTATTTTTTTCAAAGATGACGGTAACTACAAGACCAGAGCTGAAGTCAAGTTTGAAGG
TGATACCTTAGTTAATAGAATCGAATTAAAAGGTATTGATTTTAAAGAAGATGGTAACATTTTAGGTCAC
AAATTGGAATACAATTATTTCTCTGACAATGTTTACATCACTGCTGACAAACAAAAGAATGGTATCAAAG
CTAACTTCAAAATTAGACACAACATTGAAGATGGTGGTGTTCAATTAGCTGACCATTATCAACAAAATAC
TCCAATTGGTGATGGTCCAGTCTTGTTACCAGACAACCATTACTTATCCACTCAATCTAAGTTATCCAAA
GATCCAAACGAAAAGAGGGACCACATGGTCTTGTTAGAATTTGTTACTGCTGCTGGTATTACCTTGGGTA
TGGATGAATTGTACAAAGGATCCTAACTCGAGAGCTTTTGATTAAGCCTTCTAGTCCAAAAAACACGTTT
TTTTGTCATTTATTTCATTTTCTTAGAATAGTTTAGTTTATTCATTTTATAGTCACGAATGTTTTATGAT
TCTATATAGGGTTGCAAACAAGCATTTTTCATTTTATGTTAAAACAATTTCAGGTTTACCTTTTATTCTG
CTTGTGGTGACGCGTGTATCCGCCCGCTCTTTTGGTCACCCATGTATGCTGCCAAACCAGATGTCAACAC
AGCTACAACGGAGCAATAGGAAAATTCAGTAGTCGATTTCCATTTCAATTCCCTATTGGGTAATGTGGCG
GCGAGGGCTAAACATTCGGTATCATTGATTCAATGTTCTCACAATGTTCAAATTCTCGGATCGGGTATCC
CTAATTGGGATCTCTTTCCAGAGGAAGGGGCCTTGATGTGGGATTGAAGACACATGAGTTTTTTTCTCAC
CGTCGAAACTTTTGCTTACCCGTAAAACATCGGCCATTCGTTGGTTTATTATGTGACTTTTTTGTGACTT
TTTTTTTTGCGAAGTTTTCTCGTCATCCGCGGAAGATCCGGCGGGCGAAAAAGTCTCTCACTTTTACCCA
ATCGGGGCATGTTATGTGGACATGTTATGTGTCCAAGAGACACATGAGCCCAAAAAGGGTACACTGTCTA
AATAGTTTACCCTTTACGAATCGAAACTTCTCGAAGAAGGGGCCGAAAATTAGCGCAGAAGTTGACGAAA
GTTTATACTTTTCCTAATGGAGAGGCTCAGGAGCTGAAAAGGGATATATTCGTACTCTATTGCATCTTCA
AACTCCGAAGAATCTCAGTAGGGAGTGAAGCCGGCTTCTCGATGCTACAGTTCAACATCGATACTTTGAA
GAAAGAAAGCGCCTATTATATCTCTTTTACCCTATTAGTAATAATTAGGAAAAAGGGAGAAAAAAGTACC
TCACTAAAAAAACCATCATCTCTGAAATATAAAAAGCTTGATAGAGGGTGACATTTGCTAGAACTTCTGC
TGTGTTCTCTTGGGTTATTGCTCTTATTGAATATCCCTTCTATTTCTTTCTTGCTTGTAAAAAATCAGCT
CAAAAAACATCTACAGGATTAATCGTCAGTTAAGTAATACAGTAATAGAAATATGGTGTCCAAAGGAGAG
GAGTTAATCAAGGAAAACATGAGAATGAAAGTTGTCATGGAGGGCTCCGTTAATGGTCACCAATTCAAGT
GTACAGGGGAAGGTGAAGGTAATCCTTACATGGGTACACAAACTATGAGAATTAAAGTAATTGAAGGCGG
ACCACTACCATTTGCATTTGACATTCTGGCAACGTCATTCATGTACGGATCACGAACTTTCATCAAGTAC
CCTAAAGGTATACCAGACTTTTTCAAGCAATCTTTTCCAGAGGGTTTTACATGGGAAAGGGTTACAAGAT
ACGAAGATGGGGGTGTCGTCACAGTTATGCAAGATACTTCATTAGAAGATGGCTGCCTTGTCTATCATGT
GCAAGTAAGAGGGGTGAATTTTCCTTCTAACGGACCTGTGATGCAGAAAAAGACCAAAGGTTGGGAACCA
AATACTGAAATGATGTACCCAGCTGATGGAGGTTTGAGAGGCTACACACACATGGCGCTTAAAGTTGATG
GTGGAGGTCATTTGTCTTGTAGTTTTGTTACCACTTATCGTTCTAAAAAGACTGTTGGCAATATCAAAAT
GCCAGGAATACATGCTGTAGACCACAGACTAGAAAGACTCGAAGAGAGCGATAACGAAATGTTCGTTGTA
CAGAGAGAGCATGCCGTAGCCAAATTTGCTGGCTTAGGCGGTGGTATGGATGAATTGTATAAGGGATCCT
AACTCGAGGCCAATTGGTGCGGCAATTGATAATAACGAAAATGTCTTTTAATGATCTGGGTATAATGAGG
AATTTTCCGAACGTTTTTACTTTATATATATATATACATGTAACATATATTCTATACGCTATAGAGAAAG
GAAATTTTTCAATTAAAAAAAAAATAGAGAAAGAGTTTCACTTCTTGATTATCGCTAACACTAATGGTTG
AAGTACTGCTACTTTAATTTTATGCTGAGCAGTTACAGAGATGTTACGAACCACTAGTGCACTGCAGTAC
ACGGTTTCCTTGAAATTTTTTTGATTCGGTAATCTCCGAACAGAAGGAAGAACGAAGGAAGGAGCACAGA
CTTAGATTGGTATATATACGCATATGTAGTGTTGAAGAAACATGAAATTGCCCAGTATTCTTAACCCAAC
TGCACAGAACAAAAACGTGCAGGAAACGAAGATAAATCATGTCGAAAGCTACATATAAGGAACGTGCTGC
TACTCATCCTAGTCCTGTTGCTGCCAAGCTATTTAATATCATGCACGAAAAGCAAACAAACTTGTGTGCT
TCATTGGATGTTCGTACCACCAAGGAATTACTGGAGTTAGTTGAAGCATTAGGTCCCAAAATTTGTTTAC
TAAAAACACATGTGGATATCTTGACTGATTTTTCCATGGAGGGCACAGTTAAGCCGCTAAAGGCATTATC
CGCCAAGTACAATTTTTTACTCTTCGAGGACAGAAAATTTGCTGACATTGGTAATACAGTCAAATTGCAG
TACTCTGCGGGTGTATACAGAATAGCAGAATGGGCAGACATTACGAATGCACACGGTGTGGTGGGCCCAG
GTATTGTTAGCGGTTTGAAGCAGGCGGCAGAAGAAGTAACAAAGGAACCTAGAGGCCTTTTGATGTTAGC
AGAATTGTCATGCAAGGGCTCCCTATCTACTGGAGAATATACTAAGGGTACTGTTGACATTGCGAAGAGC
GACAAAGATTTTGTTATCGGCTTTATTGCTCAAAGAGACATGGGTGGAAGAGATGAAGGTTACGATTGGT
TGATTATGACACCCGGTGTGGGTTTAGATGACAAGGGAGATGCATTGGGTCAACAGTATAGAACCGTGGA
TGATGTGGTTTCTACAGGATCTGACATTATTATTGTTGGAAGAGGACTATTTGCAAAGGGAAGGGATGCT
AAGGTAGAGGGTGAACGTTACAGAAAAGCAGGCTGGGAAGCATATTTGAGAAGATGCGGCCAGCAAAACT
AAAAAACTGTATTATAAGTAAATGCATGTATACTAAACTCACAAATTAGAGCTTCAATTTAATTATATCA
GTTATTACCCGAGTTATCGTGTTGCATCTGCGGCTTTAAATTGATGTATCTCATCGCAGGCACGGGCAGT
ACAGTGCCCTGAGCGTAGGGAAAAATGAAAAAAAGGATGTAACTTTTAACATAATTCCAGCACGCAGCGA
TTGGGTATAATGAAGATTGTTAAGTTCAACAACATGTGAAATTCTTAGCTCCGCAACTTGCTTGAATTAT
GAGCTCTAAGATTCAAGAAGTAAATAGGTCATATAATGGAATGATAGTAGTACTTGATAAAGGAACCATG
TGATCTTACGTTGATATGAAAATAATTCTCTCACAGAAGTCAGTTTGTATGACTAACATAGAGAGTAATT
GCTTTTCGGATAAAATCGCACCTAACAAAGATTACCTTTTGTAAAGCCTCCAGAACAGCTATGAATGTTC
GTTATTCTACGCACTTTCTTTCATACATCTTGATCCGCCTTTTTTGATGTAGGTTTTAACGCGGCAAAAC
ATATTAATTTTTCTGATTTGGAAAAATAAAGAGTTAGTTCTGCCCCGAGCGGCCGCGTGTTACAACCA
Features (pLannotate 1.2.2; 9 found; start..end, strand, type, name):
     16..831     -  CDS            KanR: aminoglycoside phosphotransferase; aph(3')-Ia; confers resistance to kanamycin in bacteria or G418 (Geneticin®) in eukaryotes
   1056..1644    +  rep_origin     ori: high-copy-number ColE1/pMB1/pBR322/pUC origin of replication
   2335..2421    +  CDS            YL334_YEAST (fragment): Protein uncertain: Swiss-Prot protein existence level 5. From Saccharomyces cerevisiae (strain ATCC 204508 / S288c) (Baker's yeast).
   2552..2622    +  ncRNA          tRNA: Accession: RF00005 - tRNA
   3306..5387    +  CDS            HAA1: HAA1_YEAST - Experimental evidence at protein level: Swiss-Prot protein existence level 1. Regulates the transcription of a set of genes, many of which encode membrane proteins. Among the genes regulated are YGR138C and YRO2. Does not seem to be dependent on copper. From Saccharomyces cerevisiae (strain ATCC 204508 / S288c) (Baker's yeast).
   5394..6107    +  CDS            mTurquoise2: mTurquoise2 is a basic (constitutively fluorescent) cyan fluorescent protein published in 2012, derived from Aequorea victoria. It is reported to be a rapidly-maturing monomer with very low acid sensitivity.
   7263..7973    +  CDS            mRuby2: mRuby2 is a basic (constitutively fluorescent) red fluorescent protein published in 2012, derived from Entacmaea quadricolor. It has moderate acid sensitivity.
   8262..8438    +  promoter       URA3 promoter (fragment): S. cerevisiae URA3
   8439..9242    +  CDS            URA3: orotidine-5'-phosphate decarboxylase, required for uracil biosynthesis; S. cerevisiae URA3; yeast auxotrophic marker, counterselectable with 5-fluoroorotic acid (5-FOA)
