[The description below was written by a language model from this plasmid's Addgene catalogue record and pLannotate feature annotations shown in this document.]
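Description:
pMM2_4 is a 9,868 bp yeast integrative plasmid assembled from parts of the MoClo Yeast Toolkit (some taken from the kit, others synthesized) and designed to install an acetic acid biosensor in the Saccharomyces cerevisiae genome. It is propagated in E. coli through a ColE1/pUC-type origin and a kanamycin resistance gene (aph(3')-Ia). The catalogue entry lists it as low copy, although the annotated origin is of the type usually described as high copy. No yeast replication origin is annotated, which fits the stated design: the cassette carries flanks for integration into the HO locus, and transformants are selected by uracil prototrophy through a URA3 marker with its own promoter, which is also counterselectable with 5-FOA. The homology flanks themselves are not labelled in the feature table.

The payload consists of two transcription units in the same orientation. The first expresses the S. cerevisiae transcription factor Haa1 fused at its C-terminus to the cyan fluorescent protein mTurquoise2, driven by the native HAA1 promoter, so the abundance and localization of the regulator can be followed by fluorescence. The second places the red fluorescent protein mRuby2 under the YGP1 promoter, which serves as the reporter output of the Haa1-based sensor described in the associated publication. The promoters and terminators are not individually annotated, and the short tRNA and hypothetical ORF fragment upstream of HAA1 probably represent genomic sequence carried along with the promoter or flanking regions. The catalogue lists the cloning method as Gateway, but its other fields point to Golden Gate assembly, as expected for a MoClo construct. The plasmid is intended for building strains that report acetic acid through red fluorescence.
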