Addgene plasmid #183057: pMM2_4
Purpose: HAA1-mTurquoise2 under HAA1p and mRuby2 under YGP1p with flanks for genome integration into HO locus
Depositing lab: Yvonne Nygård. Depositing organization: Chalmers University of Technology. Publication: Development of an Haa1-based biosensor for acetic acid sensing in Saccharomyces cerevisiae. Mormino M, Siewers V, Nygard Y. FEMS Yeast Res. 2021 Sep 11;21(6). pii: 6363685. doi: 10.1093/femsyr/foab049. PubMed 34477863.
Backbone
  Vector backbone: MoClo-YTK
  Total vector size (bp): 9868
  Vector type: Yeast Expression, Synthetic Biology
  Selectable markers: URA3
Growth in bacteria
  Bacterial resistance: Kanamycin, 50 μg/mL
  Growth temperature: 37°C
  Growth strain: DH5alpha
  Copy number: Low Copy
Gene/Insert 1
  Gene/Insert name: mRuby2
  Species: Synthetic
  Promoter: YGP1
  Tag / fusion protein: mRuby2
  Cloning method: Gateway Cloning
  Sequencing primers: 5′ Golden Gate Assembly
Gene/Insert 2
  Gene/Insert name: HAA1-mTurquoise2
  Species: S. cerevisiae (budding yeast), Synthetic
  Promoter: HAA1
  Tag / fusion protein: mTurquoise2
  Cloning method: Gateway Cloning
  Sequencing primers: 5′ Golden Gate Assembly
Terms and licenses: Academic/Nonprofit Terms; Industry Terms: Not Available to Industry
Depositor comments: Plasmid parts were synthesized or taken from the Yeast MoClo kit.
How to cite: pMM2_4 was a gift from Yvonne Nygård (Addgene plasmid # 183057 ; http://n2t.net/addgene:183057 ; RRID:Addgene_183057)
